Addgene plasmid #146611: pAc5.1B-EGFP-DmNot3_677-844_I
Purpose: Insect Expression of DmNot3_677-844
Depositing lab: Elisa Izaurralde. Depositing organization: Max Planck Institute for Developmental Biology. Publication: NOT10 and C2orf29/NOT11 form a conserved module of the CCR4-NOT complex that docks onto the NOT1 N-terminal domain. Bawankar P, Loh B, Wohlbold L, Schmidt S, Izaurralde E. RNA Biol. 2013 Feb;10(2):228-44. doi: 10.4161/rna.23018. Epub 2013 Jan 9. PubMed 23303381.
Backbone
  Vector backbone: Unknown
  Vector type: Insect Expression
Growth in bacteria
  Bacterial resistance: Ampicillin, 100 μg/mL
  Growth temperature: 37°C
  Growth strain: DH5alpha
  Copy number: Low Copy
Gene/Insert
  Gene/Insert name: DmNot3_677-844
  Species: D. melanogaster (fly)
  Entrez Gene: Not3 (a.k.a. Dmel_CG8426, CG8426, CNOT3, Dmel\CG8426, NOT3, NOT3.5, NOT3/5, l(2)NC136, not3, not3/5)
  Cloning method: Unknown
Terms and licenses: Academic/Nonprofit Terms; Industry Terms: Not Available to Industry
Depositor comments: Sequence extracted from NCBI: NM_136332.2 Plasmids from this collection were made available to the research community and donated after the lab closed. Please note that the sequence provided by the depositing laboratory may be theoretical/predicted or based on Sanger sequencing results. There may be discrepancies between sequencing results obtained by Addgene and the depositor sequence. If an Addgene verified sequence is not available, please contact before placing your order to request that our lab fully sequence the plasmid.
How to cite: pAc5.1B-EGFP-DmNot3_677-844_I was a gift from Elisa Izaurralde (Addgene plasmid # 146611 ; http://n2t.net/addgene:146611 ; RRID:Addgene_146611)
