[The description below was written by a language model from this plasmid's Addgene catalogue record and pLannotate feature annotations shown in this document.]
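Description:
pAc5.1B-EGFP-DmNot3_677-844_I is a 6,572-nt insect expression plasmid that produces a C-terminal fragment of Drosophila melanogaster Not3 (residues 677–844) fused to EGFP. The catalogue lists the backbone as unknown, although the name and the annotated parts point to a pAc5.1-type vector. In E. coli it is maintained through a ColE1/pUC-type origin and selected with ampicillin via the β-lactamase gene and its bla promoter. The repository entry records it as low copy, even though the annotated origin is usually described as high copy. A partial tetracycline-resistance fragment and a short SV40 large T antigen fragment are also annotated; these appear to be backbone remnants rather than functional elements.

The expression cassette is driven by the Drosophila actin 5C (Ac5) promoter, a strong constitutive promoter commonly used in cultured fly cells. It is followed by the EGFP coding sequence and then, just downstream on the same strand, the Not3 fragment. The annotation tool labelled this fragment by homology to human CNOT3, but the record states that it is the fly sequence derived from an NCBI reference transcript. A V5 epitope tag lies downstream of the insert, though the record does not say whether it is in frame or preceded by a stop codon. An SV40 polyadenylation signal follows the cassette and is annotated on the opposite strand.

Not3 is a subunit of the CCR4-NOT deadenylase complex. The plasmid comes from a study of how CCR4-NOT modules assemble on the NOT1 scaffold, so the GFP-tagged fragment is probably meant for mapping interaction domains or localisation in insect cells. The depositor sequence may be theoretical rather than fully verified.
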