Features (pLannotate 1.2.2; 10 found; start..end, strand, type, name):
     56..2568    +  promoter       Ac5 promoter: Drosophila melanogaster actin 5C promoter
   2588..3304    +  CDS            EGFP: EGFP is a basic (constitutively fluorescent) green fluorescent protein published in 1996, derived from Aequorea victoria. It is reported to be a rapidly-maturing weak dimer with moderate acid sensitivity.
   3323..3814    +  CDS            CNOT3 (fragment): CNOT3_HUMAN - Also known as KIAA0691, LENG2, NOT3. Experimental evidence at protein level: Swiss-Prot protein existence level 1. Component of the CCR4-NOT complex which is one of the major cellular mRNA deadenylases and is linked to various cellular processes including bulk mRNA degradation, miRNA-mediated repression, translational repression during translational initiation and general transcription regulation. Additional complex functions may be a consequence of its influence on mRNA expression. May be involved in metabolic regulation; may be involved in recruitment of the CCR4-NOT complex to
   3857..3898    +  CDS            V5 tag: epitope tag from simian virus 5
   3998..4132    -  polyA_signal   SV40 poly(A) signal: SV40 polyadenylation signal
   4155..4239    -  CDS            large T antigen (fragment): large T antigen from SV40 (simian virus 40)
   4240..4710    +  CDS            TcR (fragment): tetracycline efflux protein; tet; confers resistance to tetracycline
   4754..5342    -  rep_origin     ori: high-copy-number ColE1/pMB1/pBR322/pUC origin of replication
   5513..6373    -  CDS            AmpR: β-lactamase; bla; confers resistance to ampicillin, carbenicillin, and related antibiotics
   6374..6478    -  promoter       AmpR promoter: bla
>Addgene plasmid #146611 | pAc5.1B-EGFP-DmNot3_677-844_I | depositor full sequence | sequence record 289057 | Full Sequence
CTTCAAGGAATTAATTCTATATTCTAAAAACACAAATGATACTTCTAAAAAAAATCATGAATGGCATCAA
CTCTGAATCAAATCTTTGCAGATGCACCTACTTCTCATTTCCACTGTCACATCATTTTTCCAGATCTCGC
TGCCTGTTATGTGGCCCACAAACCAAGACACGTTTTATGGCCATTAAAGCTGGCTGATCGTCGCCAAACA
CCAAATACATATCAATATGTACATTCGAGAAAGAAGCGATCAAAGAAGCGTCTTCGGGCGAGTAGGAGAA
TGCGGAGGAGAAGGAGAACGAGCTGATCTAGTATCTCTCCACAATCCAATGCCAACTGACCAACTGGCCA
TATTCGGAGCAATTTGAAGCCAATTTCCATCGCCTGGCGATCGCTCCATTCTTGGCTATATGTTTTTCAC
CGTTCCCGGGGCCATTTTCAAAGACTCGTCGGTAAGATAAGATTGTGTCACTCGCTGTCTCTCTTCATTT
GTCGAAGAATGCTGAGGAATTTCGCGATGACGTCGGCGAGTATTTTGAAGAATGAGAATAATTTGTATTT
ATACGAAAATCAGTTAGTGGAATTTTCTACAAAAACATGTTATCTATAGATAATTTTGTTGCAAAATATG
TTGACTATGACAAAGATTGTATGTATATACCTTTAATGTATTCTCATTTTCTTATGTATTTATAATGGCA
ATGATGATACTGATGATATTTTAAGATGATGCCAGACCACAGGCTGATTTCTGCGTCTTTTGCCGAACGC
AGTGCATGTGCGGTTGTTGTTTTTTGGAATAGTTTCAATTTTCGGACTGTCCGCTTTGATTTCAGTTTCT
TGGCTTATTCAAAAAGCAAAGTAAAGCCAAAAAAGCGAGATGGCAATACCAAATGCGGCAAAACGGTAGT
GGAAGGAAAGGGGTGCGGGGCAGCGGAAGGAAGGGTGGGGCGGGGCGTGGCGGGGTCTGTGGCTGGGCGC
GACGTCACCGACGTTGGAGCCACTCCTTTGACCATGTGTGCGTGTGTGTATTATTCGTGTCTCGCCACTC
GCCGGTTGTTTTTTTCTTTTTATCTCGCTCTCTCTAGCGCCATCTCGTACGCATGCTCAACGCACCGCAT
GTTGCCGTGTCCTTTATGCGTCATTTTGGCTCGAAATAGGCAATTATTTAAACAAAGATTAGTCAACGAA
AACGCTAAAATAAATAAGTCTACAATATGGTTACTTATTGCCATGTGTGTGCAGCCAACGATAGCAACAA
AAGCAACAACACAGTGGCTTTCCCTCTTTCACTTTTTGTTTGCAAGCGCGTGCGAGCAAGACGGCACGAC
CGGCAAACGCAATTACGCTGACAAAGAGCAGACGAAGTTTTGGCCGAAAAACATCAAGGCGCCTGATACG
AATGCATTTGCAATAACAATTGCGATATTTAATATTGTTTATGAAGCTGTTTGACTTCAAAACACACAAA
AAAAAAAATAAAACAAATTATTTGAAAGAGAATTAGGAATCGGACAGCTTATCGTTACGGGCTAACAGCA
CACCGAGACGAAATAGCTTACCTGACGTCACAGCCTCTGGAAGAACTGCCGCCAAGCAGAGAGAGAGAGA
AAAAGAGGGAGAGCAGCTTAGACCGCATGTGCTTGTGTGTGAGGCGTCTCTCTCTTCGTCTCCTGTTTGC
GCAAACGCATAGACTGCACTGAGAAAATCGATTACCTATTTTTTATGAATGAATATTTGCACTATTACTA
TTCAAAACTATTAAGATAGCAATCACATTCAATAGCCAAATACTATACCACCTGAGCGATGCAACGAAAT
GATCAATTTGAGCAAAAATGCTGCATATTTAGGACGGCATCATTATAGAAATGCTTCTTGCTGTGTACTT
TTCTCTCGTCTGGCAGCTGTTTCGCCGTTATTGTTAAAACCGGCTTAAGTTAGGTGTGTTTTCTACGACT
AGTGATGCCCCTACTAGAAGATGTGTGTTGCACAAATGTCCCTGAATAACCAATTTGAAGTGCAGATAGC
AGTAAACGTAAGCTAATATGAATATTATTTAACTGTAATGTTTTAATATCGCTGGACATTACTAATAAAC
CCACTATAAACACATGTACATATGTATGTTTTGGCATACAATGAGTAGTTGGGGAAAAAATGTGTAAAAG
CACCGTGACCATCACAGCATAAAGATAACCAGCTGAAGTATCGAATATGAGTAACCCCCAAATTGAATCA
CATGCCGCAACTGATAGGACCCATGGAAGTACACTCTTCATGGCGATATACAAGACACACACAAGCACGA
ACACCCAGTTGCGGAGGAAATTCTCCGTAAATGAAAACCCAATCGGCGAACAATTCATACCCATATATGG
TAAAAGTTTTGAACGCGACTTGAGAGCGGAGAGCATTGCGGCTGATAAGGTTTTAGCGCTAAGCGGGCTT
TATAAAACGGGCTGCGGGACCAGTTTTCATATCACTACCGTTTGAGTTCTTGTGCTGTGTGGATACTCCT
CCCGACACAAAGCCGCTCCATCAGCCAGCAGTCGTCTAATCCAGAGACCCCGGATCGGGGTACCAACATG
GTGAGCAAGGGCGAGGAGCTGTTCACCGGGGTGGTGCCCATCCTGGTCGAGCTGGACGGCGACGTAAACG
GCCACAAGTTCAGCGTGTCCGGCGAGGGCGAGGGCGATGCCACCTACGGCAAGCTGACCCTGAAGTTCAT
CTGCACCACCGGCAAGCTGCCCGTGCCCTGGCCCACCCTCGTGACCACCCTGACCTACGGCGTGCAGTGC
TTCAGCCGCTACCCCGACCACATGAAGCAGCACGACTTCTTCAAGTCCGCCATGCCCGAAGGCTACGTCC
AGGAGCGCACCATCTTCTTCAAGGACGACGGCAACTACAAGACCCGCGCCGAGGTGAAGTTCGAGGGCGA
CACCCTGGTGAACCGCATCGAGCTGAAGGGCATCGACTTCAAGGAGGACGGCAACATCCTGGGGCACAAG
CTGGAGTACAACTACAACAGCCACAACGTCTATATCATGGCCGACAAGCAGAAGAACGGCATCAAGGTGA
ACTTCAAGATCCGCCACAACATCGAGGACGGCAGCGTGCAGCTCGCCGACCACTACCAGCAGAACACCCC
CATCGGCGACGGCCCCGTGCTGCTGCCCGACAACCACTACCTGAGCACCCAGTCCGCCCTGAGCAAAGAC
CCCAACGAGAAGCGCGATCACATGGTCCTGCTGGAGTTCGTGACCGCCGCCGGGATCACTCTCGGCATGG
ACGAGCTGTACAAGCCAAGCTTGATGGCCACGACGGAAGCGCACATTCCCACACTGCTTGGTGTGACACC
ACTTGGGCCAACACCACTTCAAAAGGAGCACCAAATGCAGTTCCAAATGATGGAAGCTGCCTACTATCAC
CTGCCACAGCCTATGGACACGGAAAAGCTACAAACGTACTTTCATCGCGCACCAGTGCTCACGCCATCGC
ACTATCCCCAGGCACAGATGCCAATATATGATACAGTTGAGTTTTATCAACGACTCTCAACGGAGACCCT
TTTTTTTGTGTTCTACTATATGGAGGGCTCCAAGGCCCAGTATCTAGCGGCCAAGGCCTTAAAAAAGCAG
AGCTGGCGTTTCCACACAAAGTATATGATGTGGTTTCAAAGGCACGAGGAGCCGAAGATTATCAACGATG
ATTACGAACAGGGTACGTACATCTATTTTGATTATGAAAAGTGGAGTCAGCGAAAGAAGGAGGGATTCAC
CTTTGAATACAAGTACTTAGAGGACAAGGAGCTGAATTGAGGCGGCCGCTCGAGTCTAGAGGGCCCGCGG
TTCGAAGGTAAGCCTATCCCTAACCCTCTCCTCGGTCTCGATTCTACGCGTACCGGTCATCATCACCATC
ACCATTGAGTTTAAACCCGCTGATCAGCCTCGACTGTGCCTTCTAAGGCCTGAGCTCGCTGATCAGCCTC
GATCGAGGATCCAGACATGATAAGATACATTGATGAGTTTGGACAAACCACAACTAGAATGCAGTGAAAA
AAATGCTTTATTTGTGAAATTTGTGATGCTATTGCTTTATTTGTAACCATTATAAGCTGCAATAAACAAG
TTAACAACAACAATTGCATTCATTTTATGTTTCAGGTTCAGGGGGAGGTGTGGGAGGTTTTTTAAAGCAA
GTAAAACCTCTACAAATGTGGTATGGCTGATTATGATCAGTCGACCGATGCCCTTGAGAGCCTTCAACCC
AGTCAGCTCCTTCCGGTGGGCGCGGGGCATGACTATCGTCGCCGCACTTATGACTGTCTTCTTTATCATG
CAACTCGTAGGACAGGTGCCGGCAGCGCTCTGGGTCATTTTCGGCGAGGACCGCTTTCGCTGGAGCGCGA
CGATGATCGGCCTGTCGCTTGCGGTATTCGGAATCTTGCACGCCCTCGCTCAAGCCTTCGTCACTGGTCC
CGCCACCAAACGTTTCGGCGAGAAGCAGGCCATTATCGCCGGCATGGCGGCCGACGCGCTGGGCTACGTC
TTGCTGGCGTTCGCGACGCGAGGCTGGATGGCCTTCCCCATTATGATTCTTCTCGCTTCCGGCGGCATCG
GGATGCCCGCGTTGCAGGCCATGCTGTCCAGGCAGGTAGATGACGACCATCAGGGACAGCTTCAAGGATC
GCTCGCGGCTCTTACCAGCCAGCAAAAGGCCAGGAACCGTAAAAAGGCCGCGTTGCTGGCGTTTTTCCAT
AGGCTCCGCCCCCCTGACGAGCATCACAAAAATCGACGCTCAAGTCAGAGGTGGCGAAACCCGACAGGAC
TATAAAGATACCAGGCGTTTCCCCCTGGAAGCTCCCTCGTGCGCTCTCCTGTTCCGACCCTGCCGCTTAC
CGGATACCTGTCCGCCTTTCTCCCTTCGGGAAGCGTGGCGCTTTCTCAATGCTCACGCTGTAGGTATCTC
AGTTCGGTGTAGGTCGTTCGCTCCAAGCTGGGCTGTGTGCACGAACCCCCCGTTCAGCCCGACCGCTGCG
CCTTATCCGGTAACTATCGTCTTGAGTCCAACCCGGTAAGACACGACTTATCGCCACTGGCAGCAGCCAC
TGGTAACAGGATTAGCAGAGCGAGGTATGTAGGCGGTGCTACAGAGTTCTTGAAGTGGTGGCCTAACTAC
GGCTACACTAGAAGGACAGTATTTGGTATCTGCGCTCTGCTGAAGCCAGTTACCTTCGGAAAAAGAGTTG
GTAGCTCTTGATCCGGCAAACAAACCACCGCTGGTAGCGGTGGTTTTTTTGTTTGCAAGCAGCAGATTAC
GCGCAGAAAAAAAGGATCTCAAGAAGATCCTTTGATCTTTTCTACGGGGTCTGACGCTCAGTGGAACGAA
AACTCACGTTAAGGGATTTTGGTCATGAGATTATCAAAAAGGATCTTCACCTAGATCCTTTTAAATTAAA
AATGAAGTTTTAAATCAATCTAAAGTATATATGAGTAAACTTGGTCTGACAGTTACCAATGCTTAATCAG
TGAGGCACCTATCTCAGCGATCTGTCTATTTCGTTCATCCATAGTTGCCTGACTCCCCGTCGTGTAGATA
ACTACGATACGGGAGGGCTTACCATCTGGCCCCAGTGCTGCAATGATACCGCGAGACCCACGCTCACCGG
CTCCAGATTTATCAGCAATAAACCAGCCAGCCGGAAGGGCCGAGCGCAGAAGTGGTCCTGCAACTTTATC
CGCCTCCATCCAGTCTATTAATTGTTGCCGGGAAGCTAGAGTAAGTAGTTCGCCAGTTAATAGTTTGCGC
AACGTTGTTGCCATTGCTGCAGGCATCGTGGTGTCACGCTCGTCGTTTGGTATGGCTTCATTCAGCTCCG
GTTCCCAACGATCAAGGCGAGTTACATGATCCCCCATGTTGTGCAAAAAAGCGGTTAGCTCCTTCGGTCC
TCCGATCGTTGTCAGAAGTAAGTTGGCCGCAGTGTTATCACTCATGGTTATGGCAGCACTGCATAATTCT
CTTACTGTCATGCCATCCGTAAGATGCTTTTCTGTGACTGGTGAGTACTCAACCAAGTCATTCTGAGAAT
AGTGTATGCGGCGACCGAGTTGCTCTTGCCCGGCGTCAACACGGGATAATACCGCGCCACATAGCAGAAC
TTTAAAAGTGCTCATCATTGGAAAACGTTCTTCGGGGCGAAAACTCTCAAGGATCTTACCGCTGTTGAGA
TCCAGTTCGATGTAACCCACTCGTGCACCCAACTGATCTTCAGCATCTTTTACTTTCACCAGCGTTTCTG
GGTGAGCAAAAACAGGAAGGCAAAATGCCGCAAAAAAGGGAATAAGGGCGACACGGAAATGTTGAATACT
CATACTCTTCCTTTTTCAATATTATTGAAGCATTTATCAGGGTTATTGTCTCATGAGCGGATACATATTT
GAATGTATTTAGAAAAATAAACAAATAGGGGTTCCGCGCACATTTCCCCGAAAAGTGCCACCTGACGTCT
AAGAAACCATTATTATCATGACATTAACCTATAAAAATAGGCGTATCACGAGGCCCTTTCGT
